Addgene plasmid #16646: SMAD4 KO Neo
Depositing lab: Bert Vogelstein. Depositing organization: Johns Hopkins University and School of Medicine. Publication: DEC1 is a downstream target of TGF-beta with sequence-specific transcriptional repressor activities. Zawel L, Yu J, Torrance CJ, Markowitz S, Kinzler KW, Vogelstein B, Zhou S. Proc Natl Acad Sci U S A. 2002 Mar 5. 99(5):2848-53. 10.1073/pnas.261714999 PubMed 11880636.
Backbone
  Vector backbone: pBluescript II SK
  Backbone manufacturer: Stratagene
  Backbone size w/o insert (bp): 3000
  Vector type: Bacterial Expression
  Selectable markers: Neomycin (select with G418)
Growth in bacteria
  Bacterial resistance: Ampicillin, 100 μg/mL
  Growth temperature: 37°C
  Growth strain: DH5alpha
  Copy number: High Copy
Gene/Insert
  Gene/Insert name: Smad4 knock-out construct (alt name: Smad4)
  Species: H. sapiens (human)
  Entrez Gene: SMAD4 (a.k.a. DPC4, JIP, MADH4, MYHRS)
  Cloning method: Restriction Enzyme
  Sequencing primers: 5′ T3; 3′ T7
Terms and licenses: Academic/Nonprofit Terms; Industry Terms: Not Available to Industry
Depositor comments: 5' arm is 2.2 kb. 3' arm is 4.7 kb. See author's map for details.
How to cite: SMAD4 KO Neo was a gift from Bert Vogelstein (Addgene plasmid # 16646 ; http://n2t.net/addgene:16646 ; RRID:Addgene_16646)
