[The description below was written by a language model from this plasmid's Addgene catalogue record.]
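Description:
SMAD4 KO Neo is a gene-targeting construct for disrupting the human SMAD4 locus (also known as DPC4 or MADH4) by homologous recombination, built in the pBluescript II SK phagemid backbone of about 3 kb. Although the repository lists it as a bacterial expression vector, the bacterial host is used only for propagation. The plasmid is maintained at high copy in E. coli under ampicillin selection, relying on the standard replication origin and AmpR marker of the pBluescript backbone. The insert was assembled by restriction enzyme cloning and sits between the T3 and T7 primer sites that flank the pBluescript polylinker.

The payload consists of two stretches of human SMAD4 homology, a 5′ arm of 2.2 kb and a 3′ arm of 4.7 kb, together with a neomycin resistance marker that allows G418 selection of mammalian cells that have stably integrated the DNA. In constructs of this design the homology arms direct recombination with the endogenous gene, so that the selection cassette replaces or interrupts part of the locus and inactivates that allele. The record does not state which SMAD4 exons are removed or interrupted, what promoter (if any) drives the neomycin gene, or whether a negative selection marker is present; it refers to the depositor's map for these details.

The associated publication concerns downstream transcriptional targets of TGF-beta signalling. This fits with using the construct to generate SMAD4-deficient human cells for studying which TGF-beta responses depend on SMAD4. No feature table or sequence annotation was provided, so the arrangement of elements can be given only at this level of detail.
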