>Addgene plasmid #16646 | SMAD4 KO Neo | addgene partial sequence | sequence record 23044 | T3 5'-GCAATTAACCCTCACTAAAGG-3'
GGCGGCCGCTCTAGCGGGCCCCCCCTCGATCGACCTCATGGCTGCGCCCCGACACCCGCCAACACCCGCT
GACGCGCCCTGACGGGCTTGTCTGCTCCCGGCATCCGCTTACAGACAAGCTGTGACCGTCTCCGGGAGCT
GCATGTGTCAGAGGTTTTCACCGTCATCACCGAAACGCGCGAGGCAGCCGGATCATAATCAGCCATACCA
CATTTGTAGAGGTTTTACTTGCTTTAAAAAACCTCCCACACCTCCCCCTGAACCTGAAACATAAAATGAA
TGCAATTGTTGTTGTTAACTTGTTTATTGCAGCTTATAATGGTTACAAATAAAGCAATAGCATCACAAAT
TTCACAAATAAAGCATTTTTTTCACTGCATTCTAGTTGTGGTTTGTCCAAACTCATCAATGTATCTTATC
ATGTCTGGATCGGCCGCTATCCTTAGCTAGCGTAATCTGGAACATCGTAAGCGTAATCTGGAACATCGTA
CTCTTTATCGCCCAGCAGAACGGATTCCAGTGCGATTTTGATCATGTCGTTGAAGGTGGTCTGACGCTCA
GCGGCAGTGGTCTGCTCGTGAGTGCGGATGTGGTCAGACACGGTGCAGATGGTCAGGGCTTTCACGCCAA
ACTCTGCAGCGACGCCGTAGATACCAGCCGCTTCCATTTCCACGCCGAGGATGCCGTATTTTT
